Addgene plasmid #250250: pJC2288 - pET28-mTagBFP-SRT-His6
Purpose: Recombinant production of sortase-tagged mTagBFP.
Depositing lab: Jacob Corn. Depositing organization: ETH Zurich (Swiss Federal Institute of Technology). Publication: C-terminal amides mark proteins for degradation via SCF-FBXO31. Muhar MF, Farnung J, Cernakova M, Hofmann R, Henneberg LT, Pfleiderer MM, Denoth-Lippuner A, Kalcic F, Nievergelt AS, Peters Al-Bayati M, Sidiropoulos ND, Beier V, Mann M, Jessberger S, Jinek M, Schulman BA, Bode JW, Corn JE. Nature. 2025 Feb;638(8050):519-527. doi: 10.1038/s41586-024-08475-w. PubMed 39880951.
Backbone
  Vector backbone: pET28
  Vector type: Bacterial Expression
Growth in bacteria
  Bacterial resistance: Kanamycin, 50 μg/mL
  Growth temperature: 37°C
  Growth strain: DH5alpha
  Copy number: High Copy
Gene/Insert
  Gene/Insert name: mTagBFP
  Species: Synthetic
  Promoter: T7
  Tag / fusion protein: Sortase recognition site, 6xHis (C terminal on insert)
  Cloning method: Unknown
Terms and licenses: Academic/Nonprofit Terms; Industry Terms: Not Available to Industry
How to cite: pJC2288 - pET28-mTagBFP-SRT-His6 was a gift from Jacob Corn (Addgene plasmid # 250250 ; http://n2t.net/addgene:250250 ; RRID:Addgene_250250)
