[The description below was written by a language model from this plasmid's Addgene catalogue record and pLannotate feature annotations shown in this document.]
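Description:
pJC2288 - pET28-mTagBFP-SRT-His6 is a 5,991 nt bacterial expression plasmid built on the pET28 backbone for recombinant production of a sortase-tagged blue fluorescent protein in E. coli. It is selected with kanamycin through an aph(3')-Ia KanR cassette and replicates from a ColE1/pMB1-type origin. The catalogue lists it as high copy, although the feature table also shows the pBR322-derived bom region and the rop gene, which normally restrains copy number. An f1 origin is present as well, and the short tetracycline-resistance and AmpR promoter fragments are non-functional backbone remnants.

The expression cassette follows the standard pET arrangement. A T7 promoter is followed directly by a lac operator and the strong phage T7 gene 10 ribosome binding site, then the fluorescent protein coding sequence, and it ends at the T7 terminator. The plasmid carries lacI under its own promoter, so transcription is repressed until IPTG is added, and expression requires a host that supplies T7 RNA polymerase. The catalogue names the insert mTagBFP, while the annotation matches the sequence to mTagBFP2, a monomeric, rapidly maturing blue fluorescent protein derived from Entacmaea quadricolor. Downstream of the fluorescent protein, the record describes a sortase recognition site and a C-terminal 6xHis tag. The His tag appears in the table as an 18 nt fragment, whereas the sortase motif is not separately annotated and presumably lies in the short gap between the two. The brief "SET1" hit before the terminator is probably an incidental match to backbone sequence.

The His tag allows metal-affinity purification. A C-terminal sortase motif generally permits sortase-mediated transpeptidation, which replaces the residues after the motif, including the His tag, with a chosen peptide or chemical group. The associated publication concerns C-terminal amides as degradation signals, but the record does not say how the modified protein was used.
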