Features (pLannotate 1.2.2; 19 found; start..end, strand, type, name):
      1..589     +  rep_origin     ori: high-copy-number ColE1/pMB1/pBR322/pUC origin of replication
    775..914     -  misc_feature   bom: basis of mobility region from pBR322
   1016..1207    -  CDS            rop: Rop protein, which maintains plasmids at low copy number; rop
   1224..1604    +  CDS            YPB1_ECOLX: Protein predicted: Swiss-Prot protein existence level 4. From Escherichia coli.
   1676..1967    -  CDS            TcR (fragment): tetracycline efflux protein; tet; confers resistance to tetracycline
   1982..2003    -  protein_bind   CAP binding site: CAP binding activates transcription in the presence of cAMP. E. coli catabolite activator protein
   2016..3098    -  CDS            lacI: lac repressor; lacI; The lac repressor binds to the lac operator to inhibit transcription in E. coli. This inhibition can be relieved by adding lactose or isopropyl-β-D-thiogalactopyranoside (IPTG).
   3099..3176    -  promoter       lacI promoter: lacI
   3184..3463    -  CDS            TcR (fragment): tetracycline efflux protein; tet; confers resistance to tetracycline
   3485..3503    +  promoter       T7 promoter: promoter for bacteriophage T7 RNA polymerase
   3504..3528    +  protein_bind   lac operator: The lac repressor binds to the lac operator to inhibit transcription in E. coli. This inhibition can be relieved by adding lactose or isopropyl-β-D-thiogalactopyranoside (IPTG). lac repressor encoded by lacI
   3543..3565    +  RBS            RBS: efficient ribosome binding site from bacteriophage T7 gene 10 (Olins and Rangwala, 1989)
   3572..4282    +  CDS            mTagBFP2: mTagBFP2 is a basic (constitutively fluorescent) blue fluorescent protein published in 2011, derived from Entacmaea quadricolor. It is reported to be a very rapidly-maturing monomer with very low acid sensitivity.
   4340..4357    +  CDS            9xHis (fragment): 9xHis affinity tag
   4367..4416    +  CDS            SET1 (fragment): solubility-enhancement tag derived from T7 phage gene 10B
   4424..4471    +  terminator     T7 terminator: transcription terminator for bacteriophage T7 RNA polymerase
   4508..4936    +  rep_origin     f1 ori (sequence partly withheld): f1 bacteriophage origin of replication; arrow indicates direction of (+) strand synthesis
   4989..5046    +  promoter       AmpR promoter (fragment): bla
   5055..5870    -  CDS            KanR: aminoglycoside phosphotransferase; aph(3')-Ia; confers resistance to kanamycin in bacteria or G418 (Geneticin®) in eukaryotes
>Addgene plasmid #250250 | pJC2288 - pET28-mTagBFP-SRT-His6 | addgene full sequence | sequence record 498561 | Addgene NGS Result
TTGAGATCCTTTTTTTCTGCGCGTAATCTGCTGCTTGCAAACAAAAAAACCACCGCTACCAGCGGTGGTT
TGTTTGCCGGATCAAGAGCTACCAACTCTTTTTCCGAAGGTAACTGGCTTCAGCAGAGCGCAGATACCAA
ATACTGTCCTTCTAGTGTAGCCGTAGTTAGGCCACCACTTCAAGAACTCTGTAGCACCGCCTACATACCT
CGCTCTGCTAATCCTGTTACCAGTGGCTGCTGCCAGTGGCGATAAGTCGTGTCTTACCGGGTTGGACTCA
AGACGATAGTTACCGGATAAGGCGCAGCGGTCGGGCTGAACGGGGGGTTCGTGCACACAGCCCAGCTTGG
AGCGAACGACCTACACCGAACTGAGATACCTACAGCGTGAGCTATGAGAAAGCGCCACGCTTCCCGAAGG
GAGAAAGGCGGACAGGTATCCGGTAAGCGGCAGGGTCGGAACAGGAGAGCGCACGAGGGAGCTTCCAGGG
GGAAACGCCTGGTATCTTTATAGTCCTGTCGGGTTTCGCCACCTCTGACTTGAGCGTCGATTTTTGTGAT
GCTCGTCAGGGGGGCGGAGCCTATGGAAAAACGCCAGCAACGCGGCCTTTTTACGGTTCCTGGCCTTTTG
CTGGCCTTTTGCTCACATGTTCTTTCCTGCGTTATCCCCTGATTCTGTGGATAACCGTATTACCGCCTTT
GAGTGAGCTGATACCGCTCGCCGCAGCCGAACGACCGAGCGCAGCGAGTCAGTGAGCGAGGAAGCGGAAG
AGCGCCTGATGCGGTATTTTCTCCTTACGCATCTGTGCGGTATTTCACACCGCAATGGTGCACTCTCAGT
ACAATCTGCTCTGATGCCGCATAGTTAAGCCAGTATACACTCCGCTATCGCTACGTGACTGGGTCATGGC
TGCGCCCCGACACCCGCCAACACCCGCTGACGCGCCCTGACGGGCTTGTCTGCTCCCGGCATCCGCTTAC
AGACAAGCTGTGACCGTCTCCGGGAGCTGCATGTGTCAGAGGTTTTCACCGTCATCACCGAAACGCGCGA
GGCAGCTGCGGTAAAGCTCATCAGCGTGGTCGTGAAGCGATTCACAGATGTCTGCCTGTTCATCCGCGTC
CAGCTCGTTGAGTTTCTCCAGAAGCGTTAATGTCTGGCTTCTGATAAAGCGGGCCATGTTAAGGGCGGTT
TTTTCCTGTTTGGTCACTGATGCCTCCGTGTAAGGGGGATTTCTGTTCATGGGGGTAATGATACCGATGA
AACGAGAGAGGATGCTCACGATACGGGTTACTGATGATGAACATGCCCGGTTACTGGAACGTTGTGAGGG
TAAACAACTGGCGGTATGGATGCGGCGGGACCAGAGAAAAATCACTCAGGGTCAATGCCAGCGCTTCGTT
AATACAGATGTAGGTGTTCCACAGGGTAGCCAGCAGCATCCTGCGATGCAGATCCGGAACATAATGGTGC
AGGGCGCTGACTTCCGCGTTTCCAGACTTTACGAAACACGGAAACCGAAGACCATTCATGTTGTTGCTCA
GGTCGCAGACGTTTTGCAGCAGCAGTCGCTTCACGTTCGCTCGCGTATCGGTGATTCATTCTGCTAACCA
GTAAGGCAACCCCGCCAGCCTAGCCGGGTCCTCAACGACAGGAGCACGATCATGCGCACCCGTGGGGCCG
CCATGCCGGCGATAATGGCCTGCTTCTCGCCGAAACGTTTGGTGGCGGGACCAGTGACGAAGGCTTGAGC
GAGGGCGTGCAAGATTCCGAATACCGCAAGCGACAGGCCGATCATCGTCGCGCTCCAGCGAAAGCGGTCC
TCGCCGAAAATGACCCAGAGCGCTGCCGGCACCTGTCCTACGAGTTGCATGATAAAGAAGACAGTCATAA
GTGCGGCGACGATAGTCATGCCCCGCGCCCACCGGAAGGAGCTGACTGGGTTGAAGGCTCTCAAGGGCAT
CGGTCGAGATCCCGGTGCCTAATGAGTGAGCTAACTTACATTAATTGCGTTGCGCTCACTGCCCGCTTTC
CAGTCGGGAAACCTGTCGTGCCAGCTGCATTAATGAATCGGCCAACGCGCGGGGAGAGGCGGTTTGCGTA
TTGGGCGCCAGGGTGGTTTTTCTTTTCACCAGTGAGACGGGCAACAGCTGATTGCCCTTCACCGCCTGGC
CCTGAGAGAGTTGCAGCAAGCGGTCCACGCTGGTTTGCCCCAGCAGGCGAAAATCCTGTTTGATGGTGGT
TAACGGCGGGATATAACATGAGCTGTCTTCGGTATCGTCGTATCCCACTACCGAGATATCCGCACCAACG
CGCAGCCCGGACTCGGTAATGGCGCGCATTGCGCCCAGCGCCATCTGATCGTTGGCAACCAGCATCGCAG
TGGGAACGATGCCCTCATTCAGCATTTGCATGGTTTGTTGAAAACCGGACATGGCACTCCAGTCGCCTTC
CCGTTCCGCTATCGGCTGAATTTGATTGCGAGTGAGATATTTATGCCAGCCAGCCAGACGCAGACGCGCC
GAGACAGAACTTAATGGGCCCGCTAACAGCGCGATTTGCTGGTGACCCAATGCGACCAGATGCTCCACGC
CCAGTCGCGTACCGTCTTCATGGGAGAAAATAATACTGTTGATGGGTGTCTGGTCAGAGACATCAAGAAA
TAACGCCGGAACATTAGTGCAGGCAGCTTCCACAGCAATGGCATCCTGGTCATCCAGCGGATAGTTAATG
ATCAGCCCACTGACGCGTTGCGCGAGAAGATTGTGCACCGCCGCTTTACAGGCTTCGACGCCGCTTCGTT
CTACCATCGACACCACCACGCTGGCACCCAGTTGATCGGCGCGAGATTTAATCGCCGCGACAATTTGCGA
CGGCGCGTGCAGGGCCAGACTGGAGGTGGCAACGCCAATCAGCAACGACTGTTTGCCCGCCAGTTGTTGT
GCCACGCGGTTGGGAATGTAATTCAGCTCCGCCATCGCCGCTTCCACTTTTTCCCGCGTTTTCGCAGAAA
CGTGGCTGGCCTGGTTCACCACGCGGGAAACGGTCTGATAAGAGACACCGGCATACTCTGCGACATCGTA
TAACGTTACTGGTTTCACATTCACCACCCTGAATTGACTCTCTTCCGGGCGCTATCATGCCATACCGCGA
AAGGTTTTGCGCCATTCGATGGTGTCCGGGATCTCGACGCTCTCCCTTATGCGACTCCTGCATTAGGAAG
CAGCCCAGTAGTAGGTTGAGGCCGTTGAGCACCGCCGCCGCAAGGAATGGTGCATGCAAGGAGATGGCGC
CCAACAGTCCCCCGGCCACGGGGCCTGCCACCATACCCACGCCGAAACAAGCGCTCATGAGCCCGAAGTG
GCGAGCCCGATCTTCCCCATCGGTGATGTCGGCGATATAGGCGCCAGCAACCGCACCTGTGGCGCCGGTG
ATGCCGGCCACGATGCGTCCGGCGTAGAGGATCGAGATCTCGATCCCGCGAAATTAATACGACTCACTAT
AGGGGAATTGTGAGCGGATAACAATTCCCCTCTAGAAATAATTTTGTTTAACTTTAAGAAGGAGATATAC
CATGGTCTCCAAGGGCGAAGAATTGATCAAGGAGAATATGCATATGAAACTGTATATGGAGGGTACAGTA
GACAATCACCACTTCAAGTGTACCTCGGAGGGGGAAGGTAAGCCATATGAGGGGACTCAAACAATGCGTA
TTAAGGTGGTTGAGGGTGGTCCCCTTCCTTTCGCTTTCGATATTTTGGCTACCTCGTTCCTTTACGGCTC
AAAGACGTTTATCAATCACACCCAGGGGATTCCAGATTTTTTTAAACAATCCTTCCCCGAGGGGTTCACA
TGGGAACGCGTAACAACTTATGAGGATGGAGGAGTCTTAACCGCCACCCAGGATACTAGCTTGCAAGATG
GCTGTTTGATTTACAATGTAAAAATCCGTGGTGTTAATTTCACATCAAACGGTCCTGTTATGCAAAAGAA
AACTTTAGGGTGGGAAGCCTTCACGGAGACGCTGTATCCGGCGGACGGGGGCCTGGAGGGACGTAATGAC
ATGGCCCTTAAATTGGTTGGTGGTTCGCATTTGATCGCCAACGCCAAAACGACCTATCGTTCAAAGAAGC
CTGCCAAGAACTTAAAGATGCCCGGTGTATACTACGTTGACTATCGCCTTGAACGTATCAAGGAAGCCAA
CAATGAGACCTATGTCGAGCAGCATGAGGTCGCCGTCGCTCGCTATTGTGATCTGCCTTCCAAGTTGGGC
CATAAACTTAACAGCGGTGGCCTGCCGGAAACCGGCGGTCATCATCACCACCATCATGTTTAACTCGAGC
ACCACCACCACCACCACTGAGATCCGGCTGCTAACAAAGCCCGAAAGGAAGCTGAGTTGGCTGCTGCCAC
CGCTGAGCAATAACTAGCATAACCCCTTGGGGCCTCTAAACGGGTCTTGAGGGGTTTTTTGCTGAAAGGA
GGAACTATATCCGGATTGGCGAATGGG
[124 nt withheld, positions 4508-4631]
C
[91 nt withheld, positions 4633-4723]
A
[49 nt withheld, positions 4725-4773]
CCTTTGACGTTGGAGTCCACGTTCTTT
[37 nt withheld, positions 4801-4837]
ACCCTATCTCGGTCTATTCTTTTGATTTATAAGGGATTTTGCCGATTTCGGCCTATTGGTTAAAAAATGA
GCTGATTTAACAAAAATTTAACGCGAATTTTAACAAAATATTAACGCTTACAATTTAGGTGGCACTTTTC
GGGGAAATGTGCGCGGAACCCCTATTTGTTTATTTTTCTAAATACATTCAAATATGTATCCGCTCATGAA
TTAATTCTTAGAAAAACTCATCGAGCATCAAATGAAACTGCAATTTATTCATATCAGGATTATCAATACC
ATATTTTTGAAAAAGCCGTTTCTGTAATGAAGGAGAAAACTCACCGAGGCAGTTCCATAGGATGGCAAGA
TCCTGGTATCGGTCTGCGATTCCGACTCGTCCAACATCAATACAACCTATTAATTTCCCCTCGTCAAAAA
TAAGGTTATCAAGTGAGAAATCACCATGAGTGACGACTGAATCCGGTGAGAATGGCAAAAGTTTATGCAT
TTCTTTCCAGACTTGTTCAACAGGCCAGCCATTACGCTCGTCATCAAAATCACTCGCATCAACCAAACCG
TTATTCATTCGTGATTGCGCCTGAGCGAGACGAAATACGCGATCGCTGTTAAAAGGACAATTACAAACAG
GAATCGAATGCAACCGGCGCAGGAACACTGCCAGCGCATCAACAATATTTTCACCTGAATCAGGATATTC
TTCTAATACCTGGAATGCTGTTTTCCCGGGGATCGCAGTGGTGAGTAACCATGCATCATCAGGAGTACGG
ATAAAATGCTTGATGGTCGGAAGAGGCATAAATTCCGTCAGCCAGTTTAGTCTGACCATCTCATCTGTAA
CATCATTGGCAACGCTACCTTTGCCATGTTTCAGAAACAACTCTGGCGCATCGGGCTTCCCATACAATCG
ATAGATTGTCGCACCTGATTGCCCGACATTATCGCGAGCCCATTTATACCCATATAAATCAGCATCCATG
TTGGAATTTAATCGCGGCCTAGAGCAAGACGTTTCCCGTTGAATATGGCTCATAACACCCCTTGTATTAC
TGTTTATGTAAGCAGACAGTTTTATTGTTCATGACCAAAATCCCTTAACGTGAGTTTTCGTTCCACTGAG
CGTCAGACCCCGTAGAAAAGATCAAAGGATCTTC
